Addgene plasmid #156923: pD649-HAsp-CSF3R-Fc(DAPA)-AviTag-6xHis
Purpose: Mammalian expression of cell-surface protein extracellular domain fused to Fc(DAPA)-Avi-6xHis. Protein is secreted from cells.
Depositing lab: Chris Garcia. Depositing organization: Stanford University. Publication: A Human IgSF Cell-Surface Interactome Reveals a Complex Network of Protein-Protein Interactions. Wojtowicz WM, Vielmetter J, Fernandes RA, Siepe DH, Eastman CL, Chisholm GB, Cox S, Klock H, Anderson PW, Rue SM, Miller JJ, Glaser SM, Bragstad ML, Vance J, Lam AW, Lesley SA, Zinn K, Garcia KC. Cell. 2020 Aug 20;182(4):1027-1043.e17. doi: 10.1016/j.cell.2020.07.025. PubMed 32822567.
Backbone
  Vector backbone: pD649
  Backbone size w/o insert (bp): 6106
  Vector type: Mammalian Expression
Growth in bacteria
  Bacterial resistance: Ampicillin, 100 μg/mL
  Growth temperature: 37°C
  Growth strain: DH5alpha
  Copy number: High Copy
Gene/Insert
  Gene/Insert name: CSF3R
  Species: H. sapiens (human)
  Insert size (bp): 1809
  Mutation: Fc region of human IgG contains D265A and P329A mutations (DAPA)
  Entrez Gene: CSF3R (a.k.a. CD114, GCSFR, SCN7)
  Promoter: CMV/SP6
  Tag / fusion protein: Fc(DAPA)-AviTag-6xHis (C terminal on backbone)
  Cloning method: Restriction Enzyme; 5′ cloning site GCGGCCGC (not destroyed); 3′ cloning site GGCGCGCC (not destroyed)
  Sequencing primers: 5′ ATTTAGGTGACACTATAG; 3′ CACGTACCAGTTGAACTTCACC
Resource information
  A portion of this plasmid was derived from a plasmid made by: synthesis by ThermoFisher
Terms and licenses: Academic/Nonprofit Terms; Industry Terms: Not Available to Industry
Depositor comments: Some plasmids in this collection may have an IS4-like element ISVsa5 family transposase upstream of the CMV promoter.
How to cite: pD649-HAsp-CSF3R-Fc(DAPA)-AviTag-6xHis was a gift from Chris Garcia (Addgene plasmid # 156923 ; http://n2t.net/addgene:156923 ; RRID:Addgene_156923)
