[The description below was written by a language model from this plasmid's Addgene catalogue record and pLannotate feature annotations shown in this document.]
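Description:
pD649-HAsp-CSF3R-Fc(DAPA)-AviTag-6xHis is a mammalian expression plasmid built on the pD649 backbone for producing a secreted, soluble form of the human granulocyte colony-stimulating factor receptor (CSF3R, also called GCSFR or CD114). It is maintained in E. coli as a high-copy plasmid through a ColE1/pUC-type origin and selected with ampicillin via a β-lactamase gene. The sequenced record is about 7.9 kb, consistent with the stated backbone plus an insert of roughly 1.8 kb.

Expression is driven by the CMV immediate-early enhancer and promoter, followed by a fragment of CMV intron A. An SP6 phage promoter sits just upstream of the coding region and also serves as a sequencing primer site. The open reading frame begins with a secretion signal: the name indicates an "HAsp" leader, while the automated annotation matches part of this region to an immunoglobulin heavy-chain signal sequence. The CSF3R extracellular domain follows, cloned between preserved restriction sites. It is fused at its C terminus to a human IgG1 Fc carrying the D265A and P329A (DAPA) substitutions, which are generally used to reduce Fc effector binding. An AviTag for site-specific enzymatic biotinylation and a 6xHis tag for metal-affinity purification come next according to the catalogue entry, though neither is separately annotated in the feature table. The bGH polyadenylation signal terminates the transcript.

A second cassette with SV40 and EM7 promoters, a puromycin N-acetyltransferase gene and an SV40 poly(A) signal offers puromycin selection in mammalian cells. Short fragments annotated as KanR, lacZα, ble and f1 ori appear to be backbone remnants. The depositor notes that some plasmids in this collection may carry an IS4-like transposase upstream of the CMV promoter, but none is annotated here. The construct belongs to a set of ectodomain-Fc fusions made for screening human cell-surface protein interactions.
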