Features (pLannotate 1.2.2; 21 found; start..end, strand, type, name):
    119..143     -  CDS            KanR (fragment): aminoglycoside phosphotransferase; aph(3')-Ia; confers resistance to kanamycin
    254..842     +  rep_origin     ori: high-copy-number ColE1/pMB1/pBR322/pUC origin of replication
   1067..1084    +  terminator     rrnB T2 terminator (fragment): transcription terminator T2 from the E. coli rrnB gene
   1109..1128    -  CDS            lacZα (fragment): LacZα fragment of β-galactosidase; lacZ fragment
   1584..1600    +  protein_bind   lac operator: The lac repressor binds to the lac operator to inhibit transcription in E. coli. This inhibition can be relieved by adding lactose or isopropyl-β-D-thiogalactopyranoside (IPTG). lac repressor encoded by lacI
   1843..2146    +  enhancer       CMV enhancer: human cytomegalovirus immediate early enhancer
   2147..2350    +  promoter       CMV promoter: human cytomegalovirus (CMV) immediate early promoter
   2486..2529    +  intron         CMV intron (fragment): modified intron A from human cytomegalovirus
   2581..2599    +  promoter       SP6 promoter: promoter for bacteriophage SP6 RNA polymerase
   2603..2640    +  CDS            IgH signal sequence (fragment): signal sequence from the mouse immunoglobulin heavy chain variable region
   2719..4557    +  CDS            CSF3R (fragment): CSF3R_HUMAN - Also known as GCSFR. Experimental evidence at protein level: Swiss-Prot protein existence level 1. Receptor for granulocyte colony-stimulating factor (CSF3), essential for granulocytic maturation. Plays a crucial role in the proliferation, differientation and survival of cells along the neutrophilic lineage. In addition it may function in some adhesion or recognition events at the cell surface. From Homo sapiens (Human).
   4573..5250    +  CDS            IGHG1 (fragment): IGHG1_HUMAN - Experimental evidence at protein level: Swiss-Prot protein existence level 1. Constant region of immunoglobulin heavy chains. Immunoglobulins, also known as antibodies, are membrane-bound or secreted glycoproteins produced by B lymphocytes. In the recognition phase of humoral immunity, the membrane-bound immunoglobulins serve as receptors which, upon binding of a specific antigen, trigger the clonal expansion and differentiation of B lymphocytes into immunoglobulins- secreting plasma cells. Secreted immunoglobulins mediate the effector phase of humoral immunity, which results in
   5465..5576    +  polyA_signal   bGH poly(A) signal: bovine growth hormone polyadenylation signal
   5577..5685    +  rep_origin     f1 ori (fragment): f1 bacteriophage origin of replication; arrow indicates direction of (+) strand synthesis
   5699..6028    +  promoter       SV40 promoter: SV40 enhancer and early promoter
   6076..6123    +  promoter       EM7 promoter: synthetic bacterial promoter&nbsp
   6142..6741    +  CDS            PuroR (fragment): puromycin N-acetyltransferase; pac from Streptomyces; confers resistance to puromycin
   6751..6876    +  CDS            ble (fragment): BLE_KLEPN - Experimental evidence at protein level: Swiss-Prot protein existence level 1. Binding protein with a strong affinity to the bleomycin family of antibiotics. Binds to CL990; an antimitotic-antibiotic compound. From Klebsiella pneumoniae.
   6871..6992    +  polyA_signal   SV40 poly(A) signal: SV40 polyadenylation signal
   7045..7905    -  CDS            AmpR: β-lactamase; bla; confers resistance to ampicillin, carbenicillin, and related antibiotics
   7908..89      -  promoter       AmpR promoter (fragment) (across the origin): bla
>Addgene plasmid #156923 | pD649-HAsp-CSF3R-Fc(DAPA)-AviTag-6xHis | addgene full sequence | sequence record 444414 | Addgene NGS Result
TTTCAATATTATTGAAGCATTTATCAGGGTTATTGTCTCATGAGCGGATACATATTTGAATGTATTTAGA
AAAATAAACAAATAGGGGTCAGTGTTACAACCAATTAACCAATTCTGAACATTATCGCGAGCCCATTTAT
ACCTGAATATGGCTCATAACACCCCTTGCTCATGACCAAAATCCCTTAACGTGAGTTACGCGCGCGTCGT
TCCACTGAGCGTCAGACCCCGTAGAAAAGATCAAAGGATCTTCTTGAGATCCTTTTTTTCTGCGCGTAAT
CTGCTGCTTGCAAACAAAAAAACCACCGCTACCAGCGGTGGTTTGTTTGCCGGATCAAGAGCTACCAACT
CTTTTTCCGAAGGTAACTGGCTTCAGCAGAGCGCAGATACCAAATACTGTTCTTCTAGTGTAGCCGTAGT
TAGCCCACCACTTCAAGAACTCTGTAGCACCGCCTACATACCTCGCTCTGCTAATCCTGTTACCAGTGGC
TGCTGCCAGTGGCGATAAGTCGTGTCTTACCGGGTTGGACTCAAGACGATAGTTACCGGATAAGGCGCAG
CGGTCGGGCTGAACGGGGGGTTCGTGCACACAGCCCAGCTTGGAGCGAACGACCTACACCGAACTGAGAT
ACCTACAGCGTGAGCTATGAGAAAGCGCCACGCTTCCCGAAGGGAGAAAGGCGGACAGGTATCCGGTAAG
CGGCAGGGTCGGAACAGGAGAGCGCACGAGGGAGCTTCCAGGGGGAAACGCCTGGTATCTTTATAGTCCT
GTCGGGTTTCGCCACCTCTGACTTGAGCGTCGATTTTTGTGATGCTCGTCAGGGGGGCGGAGCCTATGGA
AAAACGCCAGCAACGCGGCCTTTTTACGGTTCCTGGCCTTTTGCTGGCCTTTTGCTCACATGTTCTTTCC
TGCGTTATCCCCTGATTCTGTGGATAACCGTATTACCGCCTTTGAGTGAGCTGATACCGCTCGCCGCAGC
CGAACGACCGAGCGCAGCGAGTCAGTGAGCGAGGAAGCGGAAGGCGAGAGTAGGGAACTGCCAGGCATCA
AACTAAGCAGAAGGCCCCTGACGGATGGCCTTTTTGCGTTTCTACAAACTCTTTCTGTGTTGTAAAACGA
CGGCCAGTCTTAAGCTCGGGCCCCCTGGGCGGTTCTGATAACGAGTAATCGTTAATCCGCAAATAACGTA
AAAACCCGCTTCGGCGGGTTTTTTTATGGGGGGAGTTTAGGGAAAGAGCATTTGTCAGAATATTTAAGGG
CGCCTGTCACTTTGCTTGATATATGAGAATTATTTAACCTTATAAATGAGAAAAAAGCAACGCACTTTAA
ATAAGATACGTTGCTTTTTCGATTGATGAACACCTATAATTAAACTATTCATCTATTATTTATGATTTTT
TGTATATACAATATTTCTAGTTTGTTAAAGAGAATTAAGAAAATAAATCTCGAAAATAATAAAGGGAAAA
TCAGTTTTTGATATCAAAATTATACATGTCAACGATAATACAAAATATAATACAAACTATAAGATGTTAT
CAGTATTTATTATCATTTAGAATAAATTTTGTGTCGCCCTTAATTGTGAGCGGATAACAATTACGAGCTT
CATGCACAGTGGCGTTGACTCAATATTGGCCATTAGCCATATTATTCATTGGTTATATAGCATAAATCAA
TATTGGCTATTGGCCATTGCATACGTTGTATCTATATCATAATATGTACATTTATATTGGCTCATGTCCA
ATATGACCGCCATGTTGGCATTGATTATTGACTAGTTATTAATAGTAATCAATTACGGGGTCATTAGTTC
ATAGCCCATATATGGAGTTCCGCGTTACATAACTTACGGTAAATGGCCCGCCTGGCTGACCGCCCAACGA
CCCCCGCCCATTGACGTCAATAATGACGTATGTTCCCATAGTAACGCCAATAGGGACTTTCCATTGACGT
CAATGGGTGGAGTATTTACGGTAAACTGCCCACTTGGCAGTACATCAAGTGTATCATATGCCAAGTACGC
CCCCTATTGACGTCAATGACGGTAAATGGCCCGCCTGGCATTATGCCCAGTACATGACCTTATGGGACTT
TCCTACTTGGCAGTACATCTACGTATTAGTCATCGCTATTACCATGGTGATGCGGTTTTGGCAGTACATC
AATGGGCGTGGATAGCGGTTTGACTCACGGGGATTTCCAAGTCTCCACCCCATTGACGTCAATGGGAGTT
TGTTTTGGCACCAAAATCAACGGGACTTTCCAAAATGTCGTAACAACTCCGCCCCATTGACGCAAATGGG
CGGTAGGCGTGTACGGTGGGAGGTCTATATAAGCAGAGCTCGTTTAGTGAACCGTCAGATCGCCTGGAGA
CGCCATCCACGCTGTTTTGACCTCCATAGAAGACACCGGGACCGATCCAGCCTCCGCGGCCGGGAACGGT
GCATTGGAACGCGGATTCCCCGTGCCAAGAGTGACGTAAGTACCGCCTATAGAGTCTATAGGCCCACCCC
CTTGGCTTCGTTAGAACGCGGCTACAATTAATACATAACCTTATGTATCATACACATACGATTTAGGTGA
CACTATAGAATAACATCCACTTTGCCTTTCTCTCCACAGGTGTCCACTCCCAGGTCCAACTGCACCTCGG
TTCTATCGAAAACGCGCCTGCTAGCGCCACCATGAAGACCATCATTGCCCTGAGCTACATCTTCTGCCTG
GTGTTCGCTGCGGCCGCCGAATGTGGACACATTTCTGTGTCTGCCCCTATCGTGCACCTGGGCGATCCTA
TCACAGCCAGCTGCATCATCAAGCAGAACTGCAGCCATCTGGACCCCGAGCCTCAGATCCTTTGGAGACT
GGGAGCTGAACTGCAACCTGGCGGTAGACAGCAGAGACTGTCTGATGGCACCCAAGAGAGCATCATCACC
CTGCCTCACCTGAATCACACCCAGGCCTTTCTGAGCTGCTGCCTGAATTGGGGCAACTCCCTGCAGATCC
TGGACCAGGTTGAGCTGAGAGCCGGCTATCCTCCTGCCATTCCTCACAACCTGAGCTGCCTGATGAACCT
GACCACCAGCAGCCTGATCTGTCAGTGGGAGCCTGGACCTGAGACACATCTGCCTACCAGCTTCACCCTG
AAGTCCTTCAAGAGCCGGGGCAATTGTCAGACCCAGGGCGATAGCATCCTGGACTGTGTGCCTAAGGATG
GCCAGAGCCACTGCTGCATCCCCAGAAAACATCTGCTGCTGTACCAGAACATGGGCATCTGGGTGCAAGC
CGAGAATGCCCTGGGAACCTCTATGAGCCCTCAGCTGTGTCTGGACCCTATGGACGTGGTCAAGCTGGAA
CCTCCTATGCTGCGGACAATGGACCCATCTCCTGAAGCTGCTCCTCCACAAGCTGGATGCCTGCAGCTTT
GTTGGGAACCTTGGCAGCCCGGCCTGCACATTAACCAGAAGTGCGAGCTGAGGCACAAGCCTCAGAGAGG
CGAAGCTTCTTGGGCTCTTGTGGGACCTCTGCCTCTGGAAGCCCTGCAGTATGAACTGTGTGGACTGCTG
CCAGCCACCGCCTACACACTGCAGATTAGATGCATCAGATGGCCCCTGCCTGGCCATTGGAGTGATTGGA
GTCCAAGCCTGGAACTGCGGACCACAGAAAGAGCCCCTACCGTCAGACTTGATACCTGGTGGCGGCAGAG
ACAGCTGGACCCAAGAACTGTGCAGCTGTTTTGGAAGCCCGTGCCACTGGAAGAGGACTCTGGCAGAATC
CAGGGCTACGTGGTGTCTTGGAGGCCTTCTGGACAAGCCGGTGCCATCCTGCCTCTGTGTAATACCACCG
AGCTGAGCTGCACCTTCCATCTGCCAAGCGAAGCTCAAGAGGTGGCCCTGGTGGCCTATAATTCTGCCGG
CACAAGCAGACCCACACCTGTGGTGTTTTCTGAGAGCAGAGGCCCCGCTCTGACCAGACTTCATGCCATG
GCTAGAGATCCTCACAGCCTGTGGGTTGGATGGGAGCCTCCTAATCCTTGGCCTCAGGGCTATGTGATCG
AGTGGGGACTTGGACCTCCTAGCGCCAGCAATAGCAACAAGACCTGGCGGATGGAACAGAACGGCAGAGC
CACCGGCTTTCTGCTGAAAGAGAACATCAGACCCTTCCAGCTGTACGAGATCATCGTGACCCCTCTGTAC
CAGGACACAATGGGCCCTAGCCAGCACGTGTACGCCTACTCTCAAGAGATGGCTCCATCTCACGCCCCAG
AGCTGCATCTGAAGCACATCGGAAAAACATGGGCCCAGCTCGAGTGGGTGCCAGAACCTCCTGAACTGGG
CAAGAGCCCTCTGACACACTACACCATCTTTTGGACAAACGCCCAGAACCAGAGCTTCAGCGCCATCCTG
AATGCCAGCTCCAGAGGCTTTGTGCTGCATGGCCTGGAACCTGCCAGCCTGTATCACATTCATCTGATGG
CCGCTTCTCAGGCTGGCGCCACAAATAGCACAGTGCTGACCCTGATGACACTGACCCCTGAGGGAAGCGA
GCTGCATGGCGCGCCGGGCGGCGACAAGACCCACACCTGCCCCCCCTGCCCAGCTCCAGAACTGCTGGGA
GGGCCTTCCGTGTTCCTGTTCCCCCCCAAGCCCAAGGACACCCTGATGATCAGCAGGACCCCCGAGGTGA
CCTGCGTGGTGGTGGCCGTGTCCCACGAGGACCCAGAGGTGAAGTTCAACTGGTACGTGGACGGCGTGGA
GGTGCACAACGCCAAGACCAAGCCCAGAGAGGAGCAGTACAACAGCACCTACAGGGTGGTGTCCGTGCTG
ACCGTGCTGCACCAGGACTGGCTGAACGGCAAAGAATACAAGTGCAAAGTCTCCAACAAGGCCCTGGCTG
CCCCAATCGAAAAGACAATCAGCAAGGCCAAGGGCCAGCCACGGGAGCCCCAGGTGTACACCCTGCCCCC
CAGCCGGGAGGAGATGACCAAGAACCAGGTGTCCCTGACCTGTCTGGTGAAGGGCTTCTACCCCAGCGAT
ATCGCCGTGGAGTGGGAGAGCAACGGCCAGCCCGAGAACAACTACAAGACCACCCCCCCAGTGCTGGACA
GCGACGGCAGCTTCTTCCTGTACAGCAAGCTGACCGTGGACAAGTCCAGGTGGCAGCAGGGCAACGTGTT
CAGCTGCAGCGTGATGCACGAGGCCCTGCACAACCACTACACCCAGAAGTCCCTGAGCCTGAGCCCCGGC
GGCAGCGGTCTTAATGATATTTTCGAGGCTCAGAAGATTGAGTGGCATGAACACCACCACCATCACCACT
AAGGCCGGCCTGTAGTCACTGGCACAACGCGTTACCCGGTAAGCCAATCGGGTATACACGGTCGTCATAC
TGCAGACAGGGTTCTTCTACTTTGCAAGATAGTCTTGAGTAGTAAAATAAATAGATAGAGAAAATCAGCC
TCGACTGTGCCTTCTAGTTGCCAGCCATCTGTTGTTTGCCCCTCCCCCGTGCCTTCCTTGACCCTGGAAG
GTGCCACTCCCACTGTCCTTTCCTAATAAAATGAGGAAATTGCATCACAACACTCAACCCTATCTCGGTC
TATTCTTTTGATTTATAAGGGATTTTGCCGATTTCGGCCTATTGGTTAAAAAATGAGCTGATTTAACAAA
AATTTAACGCGAATTAATTCTGTGGAATGTGTGTCAGTTAGGGTGTGGAAAGTCCCCAGGCTCCCCAGCA
GGCAGAAGTATGCAAAGCATGCATCTCAATTAGTCAGCAACCAGGTGTGGAAAGTCCCCAGGCTCCCCAG
CAGGCAGAAGTATGCAAAGCATGCATCTCAATTAGTCAGCAACCATAGTCCCGCCCCTAACTCCGCCCAT
CCCGCCCCTAACTCCGCCCAGTTCCGCCCATTCTCCGCCCCATGGCTGACTAATTTTTTTTATTTATGCA
GAGGCCGAGGCCGCCTCTGCCTCTGAGCTATTCCAGAAGTAGTGAGGAGGCTTTTTTGGAGGCCTAGGCT
TTTGCAAAAAGCTCCCGGGAGCTTGTATATCCATTTTCGGATCTGATCAGCACGTGTTGACAATTAATCA
TCGGCATAGTATATCGGCATAGTATAATACGACAAGGTGAGGAACTAAACCATGACCGAGTACAAGCCCA
CGGTGCGCCTCGCCACCCGCGACGACGTCCCCAGGGCCGTACGCACCCTCGCCGCCGCGTTCGCCGACTA
CCCCGCCACGCGCCACACCGTCGATCCGGACCGCCACATCGAGCGGGTCACCGAGCTGCAAGAACTCTTC
CTCACGCGCGTCGGGCTCGACATCGGCAAGGTGTGGGTCGCGGACGACGGCGCCGCGGTGGCGGTCTGGA
CCACGCCGGAGAGCGTCGAAGCGGGGGCGGTGTTCGCCGAGATCGGCCCGCGCATGGCCGAGTTGAGCGG
TTCCCGGCTGGCCGCGCAGCAACAGATGGAAGGCCTCCTGGCGCCGCACCGGCCCAAGGAGCCCGCGTGG
TTCCTGGCCACCGTCGGCGTCTCGCCCGACCACCAGGGCAAGGGTCTGGGCAGCGCCGTCGTGCTCCCCG
GAGTGGAGGCGGCCGAGCGCGCCGGGGTGCCCGCCTTCCTGGAGACATCCGCGCCCCGCAACCTCCCCTT
CTACGAGCGGCTCGGCTTCACCGTCACCGCCGACGTCGAGGTGCCCGAAGGACCGCGCACCTGGTGCATG
ACCCGCAAGCCCGGTGCCTGACACGTGCTACGAGATTTCGATTCCACCGCCGCCTTCTATGAAAGGTTGG
GCTTCGGAATCGTTTTCCGGGACGCCGGCTGGATGATCCTCCAGCGCGGGGATCTCATGCTGGAGTTCTT
CGCCCACCCCAACTTGTTTATTGCAGCTTATAATGGTTACAAATAAAGCAATAGCATCACAAATTTCACA
AATAAAGCATTTTTTTCACTGCATTCTAGTTGTGGTTTGTCCAAACTCATCAATGTATCTTATCATGTCT
GTATACCGTCGACCTCTAGCTAGAGCTTGGCGTAATCATGGTCATTACCAATGCTTAATCAGTGAGGCAC
CTATCTCAGCGATCTGTCTATTTCGTTCATCCATAGTTGCCTGACTCCCCGTCGTGTAGATAACTACGAT
ACGGGAGGGCTTACCATCTGGCCCCAGCGCTGCGATGATACCGCGAGAACCACGCTCACCGGCTCCGGAT
TTATCAGCAATAAACCAGCCAGCCGGAAGGGCCGAGCGCAGAAGTGGTCCTGCAACTTTATCCGCCTCCA
TCCAGTCTATTAATTGTTGCCGGGAAGCTAGAGTAAGTAGTTCGCCAGTTAATAGTTTGCGCAACGTTGT
TGCCATCGCTACAGGCATCGTGGTGTCACGCTCGTCGTTTGGTATGGCTTCATTCAGCTCCGGTTCCCAA
CGATCAAGGCGAGTTACATGATCCCCCATGTTGTGCAAAAAAGCGGTTAGCTCCTTCGGTCCTCCGATCG
TTGTCAGAAGTAAGTTGGCCGCAGTGTTATCACTCATGGTTATGGCAGCACTGCATAATTCTCTTACTGT
CATGCCATCCGTAAGATGCTTTTCTGTGACTGGTGAGTACTCAACCAAGTCATTCTGAGAATAGTGTATG
CGGCGACCGAGTTGCTCTTGCCCGGCGTCAATACGGGATAATACCGCGCCACATAGCAGAACTTTAAAAG
TGCTCATCATTGGAAAACGTTCTTCGGGGCGAAAACTCTCAAGGATCTTACCGCTGTTGAGATCCAGTTC
GATGTAACCCACTCGTGCACCCAACTGATCTTCAGCATCTTTTACTTTCACCAGCGTTTCTGGGTGAGCA
AAAACAGGAAGGCAAAATGCCGCAAAAAAGGGAATAAGGGCGACACGGAAATGTTGAATACTCATATTCT
TCCTT
