>Addgene plasmid #156923 | pD649-HAsp-CSF3R-Fc(DAPA)-AviTag-6xHis | depositor partial sequence | sequence record 302956 | insert (extracellular domain)
GAATGTGGACACATTTCTGTGTCTGCCCCTATCGTGCACCTGGGCGATCCTATCACAGCCAGCTGCATCA
TCAAGCAGAACTGCAGCCATCTGGACCCCGAGCCTCAGATCCTTTGGAGACTGGGAGCTGAACTGCAACC
TGGCGGTAGACAGCAGAGACTGTCTGATGGCACCCAAGAGAGCATCATCACCCTGCCTCACCTGAATCAC
ACCCAGGCCTTTCTGAGCTGCTGCCTGAATTGGGGCAACTCCCTGCAGATCCTGGACCAGGTTGAGCTGA
GAGCCGGCTATCCTCCTGCCATTCCTCACAACCTGAGCTGCCTGATGAACCTGACCACCAGCAGCCTGAT
CTGTCAGTGGGAGCCTGGACCTGAGACACATCTGCCTACCAGCTTCACCCTGAAGTCCTTCAAGAGCCGG
GGCAATTGTCAGACCCAGGGCGATAGCATCCTGGACTGTGTGCCTAAGGATGGCCAGAGCCACTGCTGCA
TCCCCAGAAAACATCTGCTGCTGTACCAGAACATGGGCATCTGGGTGCAAGCCGAGAATGCCCTGGGAAC
CTCTATGAGCCCTCAGCTGTGTCTGGACCCTATGGACGTGGTCAAGCTGGAACCTCCTATGCTGCGGACA
ATGGACCCATCTCCTGAAGCTGCTCCTCCACAAGCTGGATGCCTGCAGCTTTGTTGGGAACCTTGGCAGC
CCGGCCTGCACATTAACCAGAAGTGCGAGCTGAGGCACAAGCCTCAGAGAGGCGAAGCTTCTTGGGCTCT
TGTGGGACCTCTGCCTCTGGAAGCCCTGCAGTATGAACTGTGTGGACTGCTGCCAGCCACCGCCTACACA
CTGCAGATTAGATGCATCAGATGGCCCCTGCCTGGCCATTGGAGTGATTGGAGTCCAAGCCTGGAACTGC
GGACCACAGAAAGAGCCCCTACCGTCAGACTTGATACCTGGTGGCGGCAGAGACAGCTGGACCCAAGAAC
TGTGCAGCTGTTTTGGAAGCCCGTGCCACTGGAAGAGGACTCTGGCAGAATCCAGGGCTACGTGGTGTCT
TGGAGGCCTTCTGGACAAGCCGGTGCCATCCTGCCTCTGTGTAATACCACCGAGCTGAGCTGCACCTTCC
ATCTGCCAAGCGAAGCTCAAGAGGTGGCCCTGGTGGCCTATAATTCTGCCGGCACAAGCAGACCCACACC
TGTGGTGTTTTCTGAGAGCAGAGGCCCCGCTCTGACCAGACTTCATGCCATGGCTAGAGATCCTCACAGC
CTGTGGGTTGGATGGGAGCCTCCTAATCCTTGGCCTCAGGGCTATGTGATCGAGTGGGGACTTGGACCTC
CTAGCGCCAGCAATAGCAACAAGACCTGGCGGATGGAACAGAACGGCAGAGCCACCGGCTTTCTGCTGAA
AGAGAACATCAGACCCTTCCAGCTGTACGAGATCATCGTGACCCCTCTGTACCAGGACACAATGGGCCCT
AGCCAGCACGTGTACGCCTACTCTCAAGAGATGGCTCCATCTCACGCCCCAGAGCTGCATCTGAAGCACA
TCGGAAAAACATGGGCCCAGCTCGAGTGGGTGCCAGAACCTCCTGAACTGGGCAAGAGCCCTCTGACACA
CTACACCATCTTTTGGACAAACGCCCAGAACCAGAGCTTCAGCGCCATCCTGAATGCCAGCTCCAGAGGC
TTTGTGCTGCATGGCCTGGAACCTGCCAGCCTGTATCACATTCATCTGATGGCCGCTTCTCAGGCTGGCG
CCACAAATAGCACAGTGCTGACCCTGATGACACTGACCCCTGAGGGAAGCGAGCTGCAT
